>Addgene plasmid #109679 | p3E-rab22a | depositor full sequence | sequence record 206616 | Full Sequence
CTTTCCTGCGTTATCCCCTGATTCTGTGGATAACCGTATTACCGCCTTTGAGTGAGCTGATACCGCTCGC
CGCAGCCGAACGACCGAGCGCAGCGAGTCAGTGAGCGAGGAAGCGGAAGAGCGCCCAATACGCAAACCGC
CTCTCCCCGCGCGTTGGCCGATTCATTAATGCAGCTGGCACGACAGGTTTCCCGACTGGAAAGCGGGCAG
TGAGCGCAACGCAATTAATACGCGTACCGCTAGCCAGGAAGAGTTTGTAGAAACGCAAAAAGGCCATCCG
TCAGGATGGCCTTCTGCTTAGTTTGATGCCTGGCAGTTTATGGCGGGCGTCCTGCCCGCCACCCTCCGGG
CCGTTGCTTCACAACGTTCAAATCCGCTCCCGGCGGATTTGTCCTACTCAGGAGAGCGTTCACCGACAAA
CAACAGATAAAACGAAAGGCCCAGTCTTCCGACTGAGCCTTTCGTTTTATTTGATGCCTGGCAGTTCCCT
ACTCTCGCGTTAACGCTAGCATGGATGTTTTCCCAGTCACGACGTTGTAAAACGACGGCCAGTCTTAAGC
TCGGGCCCTGCAGCTCTAGAGCTCGAATTCTACAGGTCACTAATACCATCTAAGTAGTTGATTCATAGTG
ACTGCATATGTTGTGTTTTACAGTATTATGTAGTCTGTTTTTTATGCAAAATCTAATTTAATATATTGAT
ATTTATATCATTTTACGTTTCTCGTTCAACTTTCTTGTACAAAGTGGCTACGCTAAGAGAGCTGAAAGTA
TGCCTTCTTGGGGACACAGGAGTTGGAAAGTCAAGCATTGTGTGTAGATTTGTGGAGGATAGTTTTGATC
CAAACATAAATCCAACAATTGGAGCATCGTTTATGACAAAGACTGTGCAATACCAAAACGAGCTTCACAA
ATTCCTCATCTGGGACACAGCAGGACAAGAAAGGTTTCGTGCTCTGGCTCCGATGTACTACAGAGGCTCT
GCTGCGGCCATCATCGTCTATGACATCACTAAAGAGGAATCATTCCAGACATTGAAGAACTGGGTGAAGG
AGCTTCGCCAGCACGGACCACCCAACATAGTGGTGGCTATCGCTGGCAACAAGTGCGATCTCTCCGATGC
CAGAGAGGTATCAGAGAAGGACGCCAAAGACTACGCTGACTCTATTCATGCTATATTTATCGAAACCAGT
GCCAAAAATGCCATTAACATCAATGAGGTCTTCACACAGATAAGTGAAAGGATCCCGGTTTTAGATGCGG
AGGGCGGGTCTGCAGTCAAGGGTTTTAAACTCCGTCGCCAACCATCAGTATCGACCAGAGAACGCACTTG
CTGCTGACAACTTTATTATACAAAGTTGGCATTATAAAAAAGCATTGCTTATCAATTTGTTGCAACGAAC
AGGTCACTATCAGTCAAAATAAAATCATTATTTGGAGCTCCATGGTAGCGTTAACGCGGCCGCGATATCC
CCTATAGTGAGTCGTATTACATGGTCATAGCTGTTTCCTGGCAGCTCTGGCCCGTGTCTCAAAATCTCTG
ATGTTACATTGCACAAGATAAAAATATATCATCATGAACAATAAAACTGTCTGCTTACATAAACAGTAAT
ACAAGGGGTGTTATGAGCCATATTCAACGGGAAACGTCGAGGCCGCGATTAAATTCCAACATGGATGCTG
ATTTATATGGGTATAAATGGGCTCGCGATAATGTCGGGCAATCAGGTGCGACAATCTATCGCTTGTATGG
GAAGCCCGATGCGCCAGAGTTGTTTCTGAAACATGGCAAAGGTAGCGTTGCCAATGATGTTACAGATGAG
ATGGTCAGACTAAACTGGCTGACGGAATTTATGCCTCTTCCGACCATCAAGCATTTTATCCGTACTCCTG
ATGATGCATGGTTACTCACCACTGCGATCCCCGGAAAAACAGCATTCCAGGTATTAGAAGAATATCCTGA
TTCAGGTGAAAATATTGTTGATGCGCTGGCAGTGTTCCTGCGCCGGTTGCATTCGATTCCTGTTTGTAAT
TGTCCTTTTAACAGCGATCGCGTATTTCGTCTCGCTCAGGCGCAATCACGAATGAATAACGGTTTGGTTG
ATGCGAGTGATTTTGATGACGAGCGTAATGGCTGGCCTGTTGAACAAGTCTGGAAAGAAATGCATAAACT
TTTGCCATTCTCACCGGATTCAGTCGTCACTCATGGTGATTTCTCACTTGATAACCTTATTTTTGACGAG
GGGAAATTAATAGGTTGTATTGATGTTGGACGAGTCGGAATCGCAGACCGATACCAGGATCTTGCCATCC
TATGGAACTGCCTCGGTGAGTTTTCTCCTTCATTACAGAAACGGCTTTTTCAAAAATATGGTATTGATAA
TCCTGATATGAATAAATTGCAGTTTCATTTGATGCTCGATGAGTTTTTCTAATCAGAATTGGTTAATTGG
TTGTAACACTGGCAGAGCATTACGCTGACTTGACGGGACGGCGCAAGCTCATGACCAAAATCCCTTAACG
TGAGTTACGCGTCGTTCCACTGAGCGTCAGACCCCGTAGAAAAGATCAAAGGATCTTCTTGAGATCCTTT
TTTTCTGCGCGTAATCTGCTGCTTGCAAACAAAAAAACCACCGCTACCAGCGGTGGTTTGTTTGCCGGAT
CAAGAGCTACCAACTCTTTTTCCGAAGGTAACTGGCTTCAGCAGAGCGCAGATACCAAATACTGTCCTTC
TAGTGTAGCCGTAGTTAGGCCACCACTTCAAGAACTCTGTAGCACCGCCTACATACCTCGCTCTGCTAAT
CCTGTTACCAGTGGCTGCTGCCAGTGGCGATAAGTCGTGTCTTACCGGGTTGGACTCAAGACGATAGTTA
CCGGATAAGGCGCAGCGGTCGGGCTGAACGGGGGGTTCGTGCACACAGCCCAGCTTGGAGCGAACGACCT
ACACCGAACTGAGATACCTACAGCGTGAGCATTGAGAAAGCGCCACGCTTCCCGAAGGGAGAAAGGCGGA
CAGGTATCCGGTAAGCGGCAGGGTCGGAACAGGAGAGCGCACGAGGGAGCTTCCAGGGGGAAACGCCTGG
TATCTTTATAGTCCTGTCGGGTTTCGCCACCTCTGACTTGAGCGTCGATTTTTGTGATGCTCGTCAGGGG
GGCGGAGCCTATGGAAAAACGCCAGCAACGCGGCCTTTTTACGGTTCCTGGCCTTTTGCTGGCCTTTTGC
TCACATGTT
Features (pLannotate 1.2.2; 11 found; start..end, strand, type, name):
    121..213     +  CDS            lacI (fragment): lac repressor; lacI; The lac repressor binds to the lac operator to inhibit transcription in E. coli. This inhibition can be relieved by adding lactose or isopropyl-β-D-thiogalactopyranoside (IPTG).
    268..295     -  terminator     rrnB T2 terminator: transcription terminator T2 from the E. coli rrnB gene
    427..470     +  terminator     rrnB T1 terminator: Escherichia coli rrnB; transcription terminator T1 from the E. coli rrnB gene
    517..553     -  CDS            lacZα (fragment): LacZα fragment of β-galactosidase; lacZ fragment
    624..747     -  protein_bind   attR2: mutant version of attR; recombination site for the Gateway® LR reaction LR Clonase™
    753..1334    +  CDS            RAB22A: RB22A_HUMAN - Also known as RAB22. Experimental evidence at protein level: Swiss-Prot protein existence level 1. Plays a role in endocytosis and intracellular protein transport. Mediates trafficking of TF from early endosomes to recycling endosomes (PubMed:16537905). Required for NGF-mediated endocytosis of NTRK1, and subsequent neurite outgrowth (PubMed:21849477). Binds GTP and GDP and has low GTPase activity. Alternates between a GTP-bound active form and a GDP-bound inactive form (PubMed:16537905). From Homo sapiens (Human).
   1338..1358    -  protein_bind   attB3: mutant version of attB; core recombination site for the Gateway® BP reaction BP Clonase™
   1349..1434    -  protein_bind   attL1 (fragment): mutant version of attL; recombination site for the Gateway® LR reaction LR Clonase™
   1471..1489    -  promoter       T7 promoter: promoter for bacteriophage T7 RNA polymerase
   1623..2432    +  CDS            KanR: aminoglycoside phosphotransferase; aph(3')-Ia; confers resistance to kanamycin in bacteria or G418 (Geneticin®) in eukaryotes
   2579..3167    +  rep_origin     ori: high-copy-number ColE1/pMB1/pBR322/pUC origin of replication
