>Addgene plasmid #109679 | p3E-rab22a | addgene full sequence | sequence record 223903 | Addgene NGS Result
GTTCAACTTTCTTGTACAAAGTGGCTACGCTAAGAGAGCTGAAAGTATGCCTTCTTGGGGACACAGGAGT
TGGAAAGTCAAGCATTGTGTGTAGATTTGTGGAGGATAGTTTTGATCCAAACATAAATCCAACAATTGGA
GCATCGTTTATGACAAAGACTGTGCAATACCAAAACGAGCTTCACAAATTCCTCATCTGGGACACAGCAG
GACAAGAAAGGTTTCGTGCTCTGGCTCCGATGTACTACAGAGGCTCTGCTGCGGCCATCATCGTCTATGA
CATCACTAAAGAGGAATCATTCCAGACATTGAAGAACTGGGTGAAGGAGCTTCGCCAGCACGGACCACCC
AACATAGTGGTGGCTATCGCTGGCAACAAGTGCGATCTCTCCGATGCCAGAGAGGTATCAGAGAAGGACG
CCAAAGACTACGCTGACTCTATTCATGCTATATTTATCGAAACCAGTGCCAAAAATGCCATTAACATCAA
TGAGGTCTTCACACAGATAAGTGAAAGGATCCCGGTTTTAGATGCGGAGGGCGGGTCTGCAGTCAAGGGT
TTTAAACTCCGTCGCCAACCATCAGTATCGACCAGAGAACGCACTTGCTGCTGACAACTTTATTATACAA
AGTTGGCATTATAAAAAAGCATTGCTTATCAATTTGTTGCAACGAACAGGTCACTATCAGTCAAAATAAA
ATCATTATTTGGAGCTCCATGGTAGCGTTAACGCGGCCGCGATATCCCCTATAGTGAGTCGTATTACATG
GTCATAGCTGTTTCCTGGCAGCTCTGGCCCGTGTCTCAAAATCTCTGATGTTACATTGCACAAGATAAAA
ATATATCATCATGAACAATAAAACTGTCTGCTTACATAAACAGTAATACAAGGGGTGTTATGAGCCATAT
TCAACGGGAAACGTCGAGGCCGCGATTAAATTCCAACATGGATGCTGATTTATATGGGTATAAATGGGCT
CGCGATAATGTCGGGCAATCAGGTGCGACAATCTATCGCTTGTATGGGAAGCCCGATGCGCCAGAGTTGT
TTCTGAAACATGGCAAAGGTAGCGTTGCCAATGATGTTACAGATGAGATGGTCAGACTAAACTGGCTGAC
GGAATTTATGCCTCTTCCGACCATCAAGCATTTTATCCGTACTCCTGATGATGCATGGTTACTCACCACT
GCGATCCCCGGAAAAACAGCATTCCAGGTATTAGAAGAATATCCTGATTCAGGTGAAAATATTGTTGATG
CGCTGGCAGTGTTCCTGCGCCGGTTGCATTCGATTCCTGTTTGTAATTGTCCTTTTAACAGCGATCGCGT
ATTTCGTCTCGCTCAGGCGCAATCACGAATGAATAACGGTTTGGTTGATGCGAGTGATTTTGATGACGAG
CGTAATGGCTGGCCTGTTGAACAAGTCTGGAAAGAAATGCATAAACTTTTGCCATTCTCACCGGATTCAG
TCGTCACTCATGGTGATTTCTCACTTGATAACCTTATTTTTGACGAGGGGAAATTAATAGGTTGTATTGA
TGTTGGACGAGTCGGAATCGCAGACCGATACCAGGATCTTGCCATCCTATGGAACTGCCTCGGTGAGTTT
TCTCCTTCATTACAGAAACGGCTTTTTCAAAAATATGGTATTGATAATCCTGATATGAATAAATTGCAGT
TTCATTTGATGCTCGATGAGTTTTTCTAATCAGAATTGGTTAATTGGTTGTAACACTGGCAGAGCATTAC
GCTGACTTGACGGGACGGCGCAAGCTCATGACCAAAATCCCTTAACGTGAGTTACGCGTCGTTCCACTGA
GCGTCAGACCCCGTAGAAAAGATCAAAGGATCTTCTTGAGATCCTTTTTTTCTGCGCGTAATCTGCTGCT
TGCAAACAAAAAAACCACCGCTACCAGCGGTGGTTTGTTTGCCGGATCAAGAGCTACCAACTCTTTTTCC
GAAGGTAACTGGCTTCAGCAGAGCGCAGATACCAAATACTGTTCTTCTAGTGTAGCCGTAGTTAGGCCAC
CACTTCAAGAACTCTGTAGCACCGCCTACATACCTCGCTCTGCTAATCCTGTTACCAGTGGCTGCTGCCA
GTGGCGATAAGTCGTGTCTTACCGGGTTGGACTCAAGACGATAGTTACCGGATAAGGCGCAGCGGTCGGG
CTGAACGGGGGGTTCGTGCACACAGCCCAGCTTGGAGCGAACGACCTACACCGAACTGAGATACCTACAG
CGTGAGCTATGAGAAAGCGCCACGCTTCCCGAAGGGAGAAAGGCGGACAGGTATCCGGTAAGCGGCAGGG
TCGGAACAGGAGAGCGCACGAGGGAGCTTCCAGGGGGAAACGCCTGGTATCTTTATAGTCCTGTCGGGTT
TCGCCACCTCTGACTTGAGCGTCGATTTTTGTGATGCTCGTCAGGGGGGCGGAGCCTATGGAAAAACGCC
AGCAACGCGGCCTTTTTACGGTTCCTGGCCTTTTGCTGGCCTTTTGCTCACATGTTCTTTCCTGCGTTAT
CCCCTGATTCTGTGGATAACCGTATTACCGCCTTTGAGTGAGCTGATACCGCTCGCCGCAGCCGAACGAC
CGAGCGCAGCGAGTCAGTGAGCGAGGAAGCGGAAGAGCGCCCAATACGCAAACCGCCTCTCCCCGCGCGT
TGGCCGATTCATTAATGCAGCTGGCACGACAGGTTTCCCGACTGGAAAGCGGGCAGTGAGCGCAACGCAA
TTAATACGCGTACCGCTAGCCAGGAAGAGTTTGTAGAAACGCAAAAAGGCCATCCGTCAGGATGGCCTTC
TGCTTAGTTTGATGCCTGGCAGTTTATGGCGGGCGTCCTGCCCGCCACCCTCCGGGCCGTTGCTTCACAA
CGTTCAAATCCGCTCCCGGCGGATTTGTCCTACTCAGGAGAGCGTTCACCGACAAACAACAGATAAAACG
AAAGGCCCAGTCTTCCGACTGAGCCTTTCGTTTTATTTGATGCCTGGCAGTTCCCTACTCTCGCGTTAAC
GCTAGCATGGATGTTTTCCCAGTCACGACGTTGTAAAACGACGGCCAGTCTTAAGCTCGGGCCCTGCAGC
TCTAGAGCTCGAATTCTACAGGTCACTAATACCATCTAAGTAGTTGGTTCATAGTGACTGCATATGTTGT
GTTTTACAGTATTATGTAGTCTGTTTTTTATGCAAAATCTAATTTAATATATTGATATTTATATCATTTT
ACGTTTCTC
Features (pLannotate 1.2.2; 11 found; start..end, strand, type, name):
     30..611     +  CDS            RAB22A: RB22A_HUMAN - Also known as RAB22. Experimental evidence at protein level: Swiss-Prot protein existence level 1. Plays a role in endocytosis and intracellular protein transport. Mediates trafficking of TF from early endosomes to recycling endosomes (PubMed:16537905). Required for NGF-mediated endocytosis of NTRK1, and subsequent neurite outgrowth (PubMed:21849477). Binds GTP and GDP and has low GTPase activity. Alternates between a GTP-bound active form and a GDP-bound inactive form (PubMed:16537905). From Homo sapiens (Human).
    615..635     -  protein_bind   attB3: mutant version of attB; core recombination site for the Gateway® BP reaction BP Clonase™
    626..711     -  protein_bind   attL1 (fragment): mutant version of attL; recombination site for the Gateway® LR reaction LR Clonase™
    748..766     -  promoter       T7 promoter: promoter for bacteriophage T7 RNA polymerase
    900..1709    +  CDS            KanR: aminoglycoside phosphotransferase; aph(3')-Ia; confers resistance to kanamycin in bacteria or G418 (Geneticin®) in eukaryotes
   1856..2444    +  rep_origin     ori: high-copy-number ColE1/pMB1/pBR322/pUC origin of replication
   2627..2719    +  CDS            lacI (fragment): lac repressor; lacI; The lac repressor binds to the lac operator to inhibit transcription in E. coli. This inhibition can be relieved by adding lactose or isopropyl-β-D-thiogalactopyranoside (IPTG).
   2774..2801    -  terminator     rrnB T2 terminator: transcription terminator T2 from the E. coli rrnB gene
   2933..2976    +  terminator     rrnB T1 terminator: Escherichia coli rrnB; transcription terminator T1 from the E. coli rrnB gene
   3023..3059    -  CDS            lacZα (fragment): LacZα fragment of β-galactosidase; lacZ fragment
   3130..24      -  protein_bind   attR2 (across the origin): mutant version of attR; recombination site for the Gateway® LR reaction LR Clonase™
