[The description below was written by a language model from this plasmid's Addgene catalogue record and pLannotate feature annotations shown in this document.]
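Description:
p3E-rab22a is a 3' entry clone for multisite Gateway assembly, built in the pDONR P2R-P3 backbone and catalogued among zebrafish plasmids. At 3,229 bp it is a small bacterial shuttle plasmid with no eukaryotic expression machinery of its own. It replicates in E. coli from a high-copy ColE1/pUC-type origin and is selected with kanamycin through an aph(3')-Ia resistance gene. Other annotated backbone parts are typical of donor-vector scaffolds: rrnB T1 and T2 terminators that insulate the cloning region from read-through transcription, a T7 promoter next to the insert, and short residual fragments of lacI and lacZα with no evident function here.

The payload is the zebrafish (D. rerio) rab22a coding sequence, about 580 bp. The automated annotation labels it by similarity to human RAB22A, a small GTPase that cycles between GTP- and GDP-bound states and acts in endocytosis and early-to-recycling endosome trafficking. The catalogue entry identifies the species as zebrafish. The insert is flanked by an attR2 site on one side and, on the other, a site annotated as attB3 overlapping an attL fragment, which is consistent with the attL3 site expected in a 3' entry clone made by a BP reaction. In an LR reaction with a 5' entry clone (usually a promoter), a middle entry clone (for example a fluorescent protein or other tag) and a destination vector, these sites place rab22a in the third position. This yields a fusion with Rab22a at the C-terminal end. No promoter for eukaryotic expression and no tag are present in this plasmid. The two sequence records, one from the depositor and one from repository sequencing, have the same length and features and differ only in their start coordinate. The associated work used such constructs for in vivo cell biological screening in zebrafish.
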