Addgene plasmid #109679: p3E-rab22a
Purpose: Multisite gateway vector for 3' tagging with rab22a
Depositing lab: Rob Parton. Depositing organization: University of Queensland, Institute for Molecular Bioscience. Publication: In vivo cell biological screening identifies an endocytic capture mechanism for T-tubule formation. Hall TE, Martel N, Ariotti N, Xiong Z, Lo HP, Ferguson C, Rae J, Lim YW, Parton RG. Nat Commun. 2020 Jul 24;11(1):3711. doi: 10.1038/s41467-020-17486-w. PubMed 32709891.
Backbone
  Vector backbone: pDONR p2R-p3
  Vector type: Zebrafish plasmids
Growth in bacteria
  Bacterial resistance: Kanamycin, 50 μg/mL
  Growth temperature: 37°C
  Growth strain: DH5alpha
  Copy number: High Copy
Gene/Insert
  Gene/Insert name: rab22a
  Species: D. rerio (zebrafish)
  Entrez Gene: rab22a (a.k.a. im:7136651, zgc:101631)
  Cloning method: Gateway Cloning
Terms and licenses: Academic/Nonprofit Terms; Industry Terms: Not Available to Industry
How to cite: p3E-rab22a was a gift from Rob Parton (Addgene plasmid # 109679 ; http://n2t.net/addgene:109679 ; RRID:Addgene_109679)
